>Addgene plasmid #141081 | pYPQ141D-peg | addgene full sequence | sequence record 298972 | Addgene NGS Result
CTAGATAACGCAGGATCCTAAAGGGATCTTTAAACATACGAACAGATCACTTAAAGTTCTTCTGAAGCAA
CTTAAAGTTATCAGGCATGCATGGATCTTGGAGGAATCAGATGTGCAGTCAGGGACCATAGCACAGGACA
GGCGTCTTCTACTGGTGCTACCAGCAAATGCTGGAAGCCGGGAACACTGGGTACGTTGGAAACCACGTGA
TGTGGAGTAAGATAAACTGTAGGAGAAAAGCATTTCGTAGTGGGCCATGAAGCCTTTCAGGACATGTATT
GCAGTATGGGCCGGCCCATTACGCAATTGGACGACAACAAAGACTAGTATTAGTACCACCTCGGCTATCC
ACATAGATCAAAGCTGGTTTAAAAGAGTTGTGCAGATGATCCGTGGCAGAGACGAGATCTAGTCTGAGTC
GACCGTCTCTGTTTTAGAGCTAGAAATAGCAAGTTAAAATAAGGCTAGTCCGTTATCAACTTGAAAAAGT
GGCACCGAGTCGGTGCGGAGACCGACGTCAATTGCTAGCGGTCTCATTTTTTTCTGCAGATATCCATCAC
ACTGGCGGCCGCTCGAGGTCGAGGGTATCGATAAGCTTGAATTCGACCCAGCTTTCTTGTACAAAGTTGG
CATTATAAAAAATAATTGCTCATCAATTTGTTGCAACGAACAGGTCACTATCAGTCAAAATAAAATCATT
ATTTGCCATCCAGCTGATATCCCCTATAGTGAGTCGTATTACATGGTCATAGCTGTTTCCTGGCAGCTCT
GGCCCGTGTCTCAAAATCTCTGATGTTACATTGCACAAGATAAAAATATATCATCATGCCTCCTCTGGAC
CAGCCAGGACAGAAATGCCTCGACTTCGCTGCTACCCAAGGTTGCCGGGTGACGCACACCGTGGAAACGG
ATGAAGGCACGAACCCAGTGGACATAAGCCTGTTCGGTTCGTAAGCTGTAATGCAAGTAGCGTATGCGCT
CACGCAACTGGTCCAGAACCTTGACCGAACGCAGCGGTGGTAACGGCGCAGTGGCGGTTTTCATGGCTTG
TTATGACTGTTTTTTTGGGGTACAGTCTATGCCTCGGGCATCCAAGCAGCAAGCGCGTTACGCCGTGGGT
CGATGTTTGATGTTATGGAGCAGCAACGATGTTACGCAGCAGGGCAGTCGCCCTAAAACAAAGTTAAACA
TTATGAGGGAAGCGGTGATCGCCGAAGTATCGACTCAACTATCAGAGGTAGTTGGCGTCATCGAGCGCCA
TCTCGAACCGACGTTGCTGGCCGTACATTTGTACGGCTCCGCAGTGGATGGCGGCCTGAAGCCACACAGT
GATATTGATTTGCTGGTTACGGTGACCGTAAGGCTTGATGAAACAACGCGGCGAGCTTTGATCAACGACC
TTTTGGAAACTTCGGCTTCCCCTGGAGAGAGCGAGATTCTCCGCGCTGTAGAAGTCACCATTGTTGTGCA
CGACGACATCATTCCGTGGCGTTATCCAGCTAAGCGCGAACTGCAATTTGGAGAATGGCAGCGCAATGAC
ATTCTTGCAGGTATCTTCGAGCCAGCCACGATCGACATTGATCTGGCTATCTTGCTGACAAAAGCAAGAG
AACATAGCGTTGCCTTGGTAGGTCCAGCGGCGGAGGAACTCTTTGATCCGGTTCCTGAACAGGATCTATT
TGAGGCGCTAAATGAAACCTTAACGCTATGGAACTCGCCGCCCGACTGGGCTGGCGATGAGCGAAATGTA
GTGCTTACGTTGTCCCGCATTTGGTACAGCGCAGTAACCGGCAAAATCGCGCCGAAGGATGTCGCTGCCG
ACTGGGCAATGGAGCGCCTGCCGGCCCAGTATCAGCCCGTCATACTTGAAGCTAGACAGGCTTATCTTGG
ACAAGAAGAAGATCGCTTGGCCTCGCGCGCAGATCAGTTGGAAGAATTTGTCCACTACGTGAAAGGCGAG
ATCACCAAGGTAGTCGGCAAATAACCCTCGAGCCACCCATGACCAAAATCCCTTAACGTGAGTTACGCGT
CGTTCCACTGAGCGTCAGACCCCGTAGAAAAGATCAAAGGATCTTCTTGAGATCCTTTTTTTCTGCGCGT
AATCTGCTGCTTGCAAACAAAAAAACCACCGCTACCAGCGGTGGTTTGTTTGCCGGATCAAGAGCTACCA
ACTCTTTTTCCGAAGGTAACTGGCTTCAGCAGAGCGCAGATACCAAATACTGTTCTTCTAGTGTAGCCGT
AGTTAGGCCACCACTTCAAGAACTCTGTAGCACCGCCTACATACCTCGCTCTGCTAATCCTGTTACCAGT
GGCTGCTGCCAGTGGCGATAAGTCGTGTCTTACCGGGTTGGACTCAAGACGATAGTTACCGGATAAGGCG
CAGCGGTCGGGCTGAACGGGGGGTTCGTGCACACAGCCCAGCTTGGAGCGAACGACCTACACCGAACTGA
GATACCTACAGCGTGAGCTATGAGAAAGCGCCACGCTTCCCGAAGGGAGAAAGGCGGACAGGTATCCGGT
AAGCGGCAGGGTCGGAACAGGAGAGCGCACGAGGGAGCTTCCAGGGGGAAACGCCTGGTATCTTTATAGT
CCTGTCGGGTTTCGCCACCTCTGACTTGAGCGTCGATTTTTGTGATGCTCGTCAGGGGGGCGGAGCCTAT
GGAAAAACGCCAGCAACGCGGCCTTTTTACGGTTCCTGGCCTTTTGCTGGCCTTTTGCTCACATGTTCTT
TCCTGCGTTATCCCCTGATTCTGTGGATAACCGTATTACCGCCTTTGAGTGAGCTGATACCGCTCGCCGC
AGCCGAACGACCGAGCGCAGCGAGTCAGTGAGCGAGGAAGCGGAAGAGCGCCCAATACGCAAACCGCCTC
TCCCCGCGCGTTGGCCGATTCATTAATGCAGCTGGCACGACAGGTTTCCCGACTGGAAAGCGGGCAGTGA
GCGCAACGCAATTAATACGCGTACCGCGAGCCAGGAAGAGTTTGTAGAAACGCAAAAAGGCCATCCGTCA
GGATGGCCTTCTGCTTAGTTTGATGCCTGGCAGTTTATGGCGGGCGTCCTGCCCGCCACCCTCCGGGCCG
TTGCTTCACAACGTTCAAATCCGCTCCCGGCGGATTTGTCCTACTCAGGAGAGCGTTCACCGACAAACAA
CAGATAAAACGAAAGGCCCAGTCTTCCGACTGAGCCTTTCGTTTTATTTGATGCCTGGCAGTTCCCTACT
CTCGCGTTAACGCTTGCATGGATGTTTTCCCAGTCACGACGTTGTAAAACGACGGCCAGTCTTAAGCTCG
GGCCCAATAATGATTTTATTTTGACTGATAGTGACCTGTTCGTTGCAACAAATTGATGAGCAATGCTTTT
TTATAATGCCAACTTTGTATACAAAAGTTGCCCCATGGCGTTCCCT
Features (pLannotate 1.2.2; 15 found; start..end, strand, type, name):
     21..398     +  promoter       OsU3 promoter: Oryza sativa (rice) snRNA U3 promoter
    431..506     +  misc_RNA       gRNA scaffold: guide RNA scaffold for the Streptococcus pyogenes CRISPR/Cas9 system
    572..600     -  misc_feature   MCS (fragment): pBluescript multiple cloning site
    606..705     -  protein_bind   attL2: mutant version of attL; recombination site for the Gateway® LR reaction LR Clonase™
    723..741     -  promoter       T7 promoter: promoter for bacteriophage T7 RNA polymerase
    931..954     +  promoter       Pc promoter (fragment): intI1 (promoter lies within the coding sequence); class 1 integron promoter
   1130..1186    +  CDS            GmR (fragment): gentamycin acetyltransferase; aacC1; confers resistance to gentamycin
   1193..1984    +  CDS            SmR: aminoglycoside adenylyltransferase (Murphy, 1985); aadA; confers resistance to spectinomycin and streptomycin
   2077..2665    +  rep_origin     ori: high-copy-number ColE1/pMB1/pBR322/pUC origin of replication
   2848..2940    +  CDS            lacI (fragment): lac repressor; lacI; The lac repressor binds to the lac operator to inhibit transcription in E. coli. This inhibition can be relieved by adding lactose or isopropyl-β-D-thiogalactopyranoside (IPTG).
   2995..3022    -  terminator     rrnB T2 terminator: transcription terminator T2 from the E. coli rrnB gene
   3154..3197    +  terminator     rrnB T1 terminator: Escherichia coli rrnB; transcription terminator T1 from the E. coli rrnB gene
   3244..3280    -  CDS            lacZα (fragment): LacZα fragment of β-galactosidase; lacZ fragment
   3296..3379    +  protein_bind   attL1 (fragment): mutant version of attL; recombination site for the Gateway® LR reaction LR Clonase™
   3370..3390    +  protein_bind   attB5: mutant version of attB; core recombination site for the Gateway® BP reaction BP Clonase™
