[The description below was written by a language model from this plasmid's Addgene catalogue record and pLannotate feature annotations shown in this document.]
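Description:
pYPQ141D-peg is a small (about 3.4 kb) Gateway-compatible entry vector built on the pYPQ104 backbone. It serves as an empty backbone for expressing prime editing guide RNAs (pegRNAs) in plants. It replicates in E. coli from a high-copy ColE1/pUC-type origin and is selected with spectinomycin through the aadA (SmR) aminoglycoside adenylyltransferase gene. Short fragments annotated upstream of that gene (a class 1 integron Pc promoter and a gentamicin acetyltransferase remnant) appear to be leftovers of the resistance cassette's origin rather than functional markers, and the same probably applies to the small lacI, lacZα and multiple cloning site fragments. The rrnB T1 and T2 terminators lie upstream of the recombination cassette, an arrangement that in entry vectors typically insulates it from read-through transcription.

The functional payload is a guide RNA expression unit. It consists of the rice (Oryza sativa) U3 snRNA promoter, a Pol III promoter suited to small-RNA transcription in monocots, followed after a short gap by the Streptococcus pyogenes Cas9 gRNA scaffold. No spacer or 3′ extension is annotated, consistent with the empty-backbone status. The user is expected to supply the target-specific elements of a pegRNA, but the record does not describe the cloning sites or strategy for doing so.

The cassette is flanked by Gateway attL-type sites: attL2 downstream, and upstream a site annotated as an attL1 fragment overlapping an attB5 core, which may indicate an attL5-type site. These allow transfer by LR recombination into a plant destination vector, presumably alongside an entry clone carrying the prime editor. According to the associated publication title, the system was developed for precise gene editing in rice cells.
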