Addgene plasmid #141081: pYPQ141D-peg
Purpose: (Empty Backbone) Gateway compatible prime editing gRNA empty backbone vector
Depositing lab: Yiping Qi. Depositing organization: University of Maryland, College Park. Publication: Plant Prime Editors Enable Precise Gene Editing in Rice Cells. Tang X, Sretenovic S, Ren Q, Jia X, Li M, Fan T, Yin D, Xiang S, Guo Y, Liu L, Zheng X, Qi Y, Zhang Y. Mol Plant. 2020 Mar 25. pii: S1674-2052(20)30072-1. doi: 10.1016/j.molp.2020.03.010. PubMed 32222487.
Backbone
  Vector backbone: pYPQ104
  Vector type: Plant Expression, CRISPR
Growth in bacteria
  Bacterial resistance: Spectinomycin, 50 μg/mL
  Growth temperature: 37°C
  Growth strain: DH5alpha
  Copy number: High Copy
Terms and licenses: Academic/Nonprofit Terms; Industry Terms: Not Available to Industry
How to cite: pYPQ141D-peg was a gift from Yiping Qi (Addgene plasmid # 141081 ; http://n2t.net/addgene:141081 ; RRID:Addgene_141081)
